Addgene plasmid #19229: pBS P311
Depositing lab: Cliff Tabin. Depositing organization: Harvard Medical School. Publication: Identification of unique molecular subdomains in the perichondrium and periosteum and their role in regulating gene expression in the underlying chondrocytes. Bandyopadhyay A, Kubilus JK, Crochiere ML, Linsenmayer TF, Tabin CJ. Dev Biol. 2008 Sep 1;321(1):162-74. doi: 10.1016/j.ydbio.2008.06.012. Epub 2008 Jun 16. PubMed 18602913.
Backbone
  Vector backbone: pBluescript
  Backbone manufacturer: Stratagene
  Backbone size w/o insert (bp): 3000
  Vector type: Bacterial Expression
Growth in bacteria
  Bacterial resistance: Ampicillin, 100 μg/mL
  Growth temperature: 37°C
  Growth strain: DH5alpha
  Copy number: High Copy
Gene/Insert
  Gene/Insert name: Neuronal protein 3.1 (alt names: P311; POU (3.1))
  Species: G. gallus (chicken)
  GenBank ID: FG356231
  Entrez Gene: C5orf13 (a.k.a. 3.1)
  Cloning method: Restriction Enzyme; 5′ cloning site XhoI (unknown if destroyed); 3′ cloning site EcoRI (unknown if destroyed)
  Sequencing primers: 5′ T3; 3′ T7
Terms and licenses: Academic/Nonprofit Terms; Industry Terms: Not Available to Industry
Depositor comments: Probe 2_79, expression is PO specific, middle layer.
How to cite: pBS P311 was a gift from Cliff Tabin (Addgene plasmid # 19229 ; http://n2t.net/addgene:19229 ; RRID:Addgene_19229)
