[The description below was written by a language model from this plasmid's Addgene catalogue record.]
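Description:
pBS P311 is a pBluescript-based cloning plasmid (backbone about 3 kb) carrying a chicken (Gallus gallus) cDNA fragment for Neuronal protein 3.1, also known as P311 and annotated under the gene symbol C5orf13. It is maintained in E. coli as a high-copy plasmid under ampicillin selection. Although it is catalogued as a bacterial expression vector, pBluescript is a general-purpose phagemid cloning vector, and nothing in the record indicates that the insert is meant to be translated in bacteria. The insert was placed between XhoI at the 5′ end and EcoRI at the 3′ end, and the record does not say whether either site survived cloning. Its size and the portion of the transcript it covers are also not stated. No feature table is provided, so the description rests on the catalogue fields alone.

The insert lies between the T3 and T7 primer sites of the pBluescript polylinker, with T3 on the 5′ side and T7 on the 3′ side. In pBluescript these sites correspond to opposing phage RNA polymerase promoters, which allow in vitro transcription of either strand of a cloned fragment. By that orientation, antisense transcripts would be expected from the T7 side, though the record does not confirm this. The depositor's comments call the clone a probe and note that its expression is specific to the periosteum, in the middle layer. This fits use as a template for riboprobes for in situ hybridization, in line with the associated study of molecular subdomains in the perichondrium and periosteum of developing chick skeletal elements, where P311 serves as a marker gene for one such layer.
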