>Addgene plasmid #19229 | pBS P311 | addgene partial sequence | sequence record 25024 | T3 5'-GCAATTAACCCTCACTAAAGG-3'
GGGCTCCCGCGGTGGCGGCCGCCTCTAGAACTAGTGGATCCCCCGGGCTGCAGGAATTCGGCACGAGGAA
AGGACAGAAAGTGAGCAGGGAGCGGGGGCTTTTGTCTATCCTTGTGCTACCTGAGAGAAACTGCAATCCC
AAGACTTAACAGAATCTAAAAATGATTTATCAGCCAAGGCAAACGATTTGGGTTAGCCAGAAAGTCTTTC
CAACCAGCCAAGGAGATGGGGGATTTCTGAAGGGATGTCTTCCCATCTCAAAGGAAGTAAATCGCAAGAA
GGAAAGTGAAGTGGAAGGAGCATGCTGGGCTCCAGTAAATGGCGATGGACACCATTTCACCAAAATCAAT
TACCTCTACACTTTTTAGTCATGATTTTTCCATTTGTATCACATATGGTGTATGGGTTCGATGAGGTCAT
GGTGTCATATATTGGGAATTGTTTCTGTGTAAATCATCAAGTGTAAGAAGAAACTATGGGACTCTGAGCC
TTGCTTTAGAGAATAACAGTGGACAAATGTGTACCGTAAAACTAGGTTTAACATTCTGACTCAAGCGAAA
GCTCTCAGAATTTCACACTGTGAATCCATGTTTACAAGCATTACAGGTGGGCCCTCAGGCCTGGTTCTAC
CACAGCAATGTCTTCCACTACCTCAAACTCCACTGCTTACATGAAACCGGTAAACTACTCTCTCCATTTT
CACCATCCCTACTGCTTTTTGCAGAGGCTGAGAGTCCNCCTTTTTTCNNTTANAANGTAACAANCCTAGT
AGTTTATTTTCATCAATTGNCTGNAATCTCANATTTATCCAGNACTCTTTGANGANA
